>Addgene plasmid #26328 | pcDNA3.2/V5 mmu-mir-138-1 | depositor partial sequence | sequence record 12412 | Author sequence
CAGAGCCACCTTTGGATCATCAATCATCTGCCTTCCCAGGACCACCCAGCAGTGATGCACGTAGAGCAGA
GGTGCAGTGATGCACGTACAGCAGAGGCGACCCCTTCTCCATACTTCAGAGACCTCTAGCATGGTGTTGT
GGGACAGCTGGTGTTGTGAATCAGGCCGTTGCCAATCAGAGAACGGCTACTTCACAACACCAGGGCCACA
CTGCACTGCAAGCAGCGAGCAGCAAGCAACAAGCATCCAGACACCTGAGCACCAGGATGCCAGCAAGAGC
ACCTGCCTGTGAGGAAACCTCCCAGCCCACCCCATACCCCACCCCATTATCCCACCCTACCCCAC
