>Addgene plasmid #26328 | pcDNA3.2/V5 mmu-mir-138-1 | addgene partial sequence | sequence record 32480 | 26328 with CMV-F
TGAGAACCACTGCTTACTGGCTTATCGAAATTAATACGACTCACTATAGGGAGACCCAAGCTGGCTAGTT
AAGCTATCAACAAGTTTGTACAAAAAAGCAGGCTCAGAGCCACCTTTGGATCATCAATCATCTGCCTTCC
CAGGACCACCCAGCAGTGATGCACGTAGAGCAGAGGTGCAGTGATGCACGTACAGCAGAGGCGACCCCTT
CTCCATACTTCAGAGACCTCTAGCATGGTGTTGTGGGACAGCTGGTGTTGTGAATCAGGCCGTTGCCAAT
CAGAGAACGGCTACTTCACAACACCAGGGCCACACTGCACTGCAAGCAGCGAGCAGCAAGCAACAAGCAT
CCAGACACCTGAGCACCAGGATGCCAGCAAGAGCACCTGCCTGTGAGGAAACCTCCCAGCCCACCCCATA
CCCCACCCCATTATCCCACCCTACCCCACACCCAGCTTTCTTGTACAAAGTGGTTGATCTAGAGGGCCCG
CGGTTCGAAGGTAAGCCTATCCCTAACCCTCTCCTCGGTCTCGATTCTACGCGTACCGGTTAGTAATGAG
TTTAAACGGGGGAGGCTAACTGAAACACGGAAGGAGACAATACCGGAAGGAACCCGCGCTATGACGGCAA
TAAAAAGACAGAATAAAACGCACGGGTGTTGGGTCGTTTGTTCATAAACGCGGGGTTCGGTCCCAGGGCT
GGCACTCTGTCGATACCCCACCGAGACCCCATTGGGGCCAATACGCCCGCGTTTCTTCCTTTTCCCCACC
CCACCCCCCAAGTTCGGGTGAAGGCCCAGGGCTCGCAGCCAACGTCGGGGCGGCAGGCCCTGCCATAGCA
GATCTGCGCAGCTGGGGCTCTAGGGGGTATCCCCACGCGCCCTGTAGCGGCGCATTAAGCGCGGC
