[The description below was written by a language model from this plasmid's Addgene catalogue record.]
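Description:
pcDNA3.2/V5 mmu-mir-138-1 is a mammalian expression plasmid built on the commercial Gateway destination vector pcDNA3.2/V5-DEST (listed at about 7.7 kb without insert). It is propagated in E. coli under ampicillin selection and carries a neomycin resistance marker, so transfected mammalian cells can be selected with G418. The record does not give a feature table or explicitly name the promoter. However, the use of a CMV forward sequencing primer upstream of the insert, and a V5 reverse primer downstream, fits the standard layout of this backbone, in which a CMV promoter drives the cloned segment and a V5 epitope coding region lies on the 3′ side. Because the insert is a non-coding microRNA locus, the V5 tag has no functional role here.

The insert is a 345 bp fragment of mouse genomic DNA containing the mir-138-1 precursor hairpin together with roughly 100 nt of native flanking sequence on each side. It was amplified from BL6 genomic DNA with primers carrying Gateway-compatible ends, recombined first into the entry vector pDONR221, and then transferred into the destination vector. Keeping the surrounding genomic context lets the transcript act as a primary-miRNA-like substrate, which the endogenous Drosha and Dicer machinery can process into mature miR-138.

According to the associated publication, the plasmid belongs to a set made to test experimentally whether novel and previously annotated mammalian microRNA genes are authentic. Its typical use is therefore ectopic overexpression of this hairpin in cultured mammalian cells, to assess its processing or the effects of the resulting miRNA.
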