Addgene plasmid #26328: pcDNA3.2/V5 mmu-mir-138-1
Depositing lab: David Bartel. Depositing organization: Whitehead Institute for Biomedical Research. Publication: Mammalian microRNAs: experimental evaluation of novel and previously annotated genes. Chiang HR, Schoenfeld LW, Ruby JG, Auyeung VC, Spies N, Baek D, Johnston WK, Russ C, Luo S, Babiarz JE, Blelloch R, Schroth GP, Nusbaum C, Bartel DP. Genes Dev. 2010 May 15. 24(10):992-1009. 10.1101/gad.1884710 PubMed 20413612.
Backbone
  Vector backbone: pcDNA3.2/V5-DEST
  Backbone manufacturer: Invitrogen
  Backbone size w/o insert (bp): 7711
  Vector type: Mammalian Expression
  Selectable markers: Neomycin (select with G418)
Growth in bacteria
  Bacterial resistance: Ampicillin, 100 μg/mL
  Growth temperature: 37°C
  Growth strain: DH5alpha
  Copy number: Unknown
Gene/Insert
  Gene/Insert name: mmu-mir-138-1 (alt names: mir 138-1; mir-138-1)
  Species: M. musculus (mouse)
  Insert size (bp): 345
  Entrez Gene: Mir138-1 (a.k.a. Mirn138, Mirn138-1, mir-138-1)
  Cloning method: Gateway Cloning
  Sequencing primers: 5′ CMV-F; 3′ V5 reverse (5′-ACCGAGGAGAGGGTTAGGGAT-3′ )
Terms and licenses: Academic/Nonprofit Terms; Industry Terms: Not Available to Industry
Depositor comments: pre-miRNA hairpins and the surrounding regions were amplified from mouse BL6 genomic DNA using Pfu Polymerase and primers with Gateway (Invitrogen)- compatible ends designed to anneal about 100 nt upstream of and downstream from the miRNA hairpins. PCR products were inserted into Gateway vector pDONR221 and subsequently into pcDNA3.2/V5-DEST.
How to cite: pcDNA3.2/V5 mmu-mir-138-1 was a gift from David Bartel (Addgene plasmid # 26328 ; http://n2t.net/addgene:26328 ; RRID:Addgene_26328)
